Addgene plasmid #228166: SP_D4
Purpose: Plasmid contains the secretion signal peptide sequence of the human LPAL2 gene for use in Combinatorial Golden Gate Assembly (BsaI restriction sites).
Depositing lab: Joseph Brock. Depositing organization: Australian National University. Publication: High-throughput optimisation of protein secretion in yeast via an engineered biosensor. Cleaver A, Luo R, Smith OB, Murphy L, Schwessinger B, Brock J. Trends Biotechnol. 2025 Apr;43(4):838-867. doi: 10.1016/j.tibtech.2024.11.010. Epub 2024 Dec 13. PubMed 39674781.
Backbone
  Vector backbone: pYTK001
  Backbone manufacturer: John Dueber, Addgene plasmid #65108
  Vector type: Synthetic Biology
Growth in bacteria
  Bacterial resistance: Chloramphenicol, 25 μg/mL
  Growth temperature: 37°C
  Growth strain: DH5alpha
  Copy number: High Copy
Gene/Insert
  Gene/Insert name: sp_Q16609_LPAL2_HUMAN:0-21 (alt name: Uniprot: Q16609)
  Species: H. sapiens (human)
  Cloning method: Golden Gate
Terms and licenses: Academic/Nonprofit Terms; Industry Terms: Not Available to Industry
Depositor comments: Signal peptides direct recombinant protein secretion in yeast. Codon optimised for expression in S. cerevisiae. This part is designed for use with components from the MoClo Yeast Toolkit (Lee et al. 2015). This insert is a 3a* component, see Williams et al. 2024 for more detail.
How to cite: SP_D4 was a gift from Joseph Brock (Addgene plasmid # 228166 ; http://n2t.net/addgene:228166 ; RRID:Addgene_228166)
