[The description below was written by a language model from this plasmid's Addgene catalogue record and pLannotate feature annotations shown in this document.]
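Description:
SP_D4 is a small (about 1.7 kb) synthetic-biology part plasmid built on the pYTK001 entry vector of the MoClo Yeast Toolkit. It is a storage and donor vector for bacteria rather than an expression construct. It replicates in E. coli from a high-copy ColE1/pUC-type origin and is selected with chloramphenicol through a cat (chloramphenicol acetyltransferase) gene driven by its native cat promoter. A minimal phage lambda t0 terminator lies between the resistance cassette and the insert. No yeast origin, yeast marker or promoter for the insert is annotated, consistent with its role as a part carrier.

The payload is a short coding fragment, annotated over roughly 70 nucleotides, that encodes the N-terminal secretion signal peptide (residues 0–21 in the insert name) of the human LPAL2 protein. It has been codon optimised for Saccharomyces cerevisiae. The part is flanked by BsaI sites so that it can be released and joined to other toolkit components in one-pot Golden Gate reactions, although these sites are not listed in the feature table. The depositor designates it a type 3a* component, a variant of the toolkit's 3a position; in the standard toolkit this slot is the N-terminal portion of a coding sequence, which would place the signal peptide upstream of a protein of interest.

The plasmid is intended for combinatorial Golden Gate assembly, in which different signal peptides are paired with recombinant proteins to find the combinations that best direct secretion from yeast. The associated work describes high-throughput optimisation of yeast protein secretion using an engineered biosensor.
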