Features (pLannotate 1.2.2; 5 found; start..end, strand, type, name):
     11..79      +  CDS            LPAL2 (fragment): LPAL2_HUMAN - Also known as APOARGC. Protein uncertain: Swiss-Prot protein existence level 5. From Homo sapiens (Human).
     93..127     -  terminator     lambda t0 terminator: minimal transcription terminator from phage lambda (Scholtissek and Grosse, 1987)
    201..857     -  CDS            cat: CAT_ECOLX - Experimental evidence at protein level: Swiss-Prot protein existence level 1. This enzyme is an effector of chloramphenicol resistance in bacteria. From Escherichia coli. This protein is used as a marker in many commonly used cloning vectors, such as pACYC184.
    858..955     -  promoter       cat promoter: promoter of the E. coli cat gene encoding chloramphenicol acetyltransferase
   1039..1627    +  rep_origin     ori: high-copy-number ColE1/pMB1/pBR322/pUC origin of replication
>Addgene plasmid #228166 | SP_D4 | addgene full sequence | sequence record 451634 | Addgene NGS Result
TCGGTCTCATATGGAACACAAAGAGGTGGTGTTGCTATTGCTACTGTTTCTAAAGTCAGCCCCCACAGAG
ACTGCCCCTTGAGACCAGACCAATAAAAAACGCCCGGCGGCAACCGAGCGTTCTGAACAAATCCAGATGG
AGTTCTGAGGTCATTACTGGATCTATCAACAGGAGTCCAAGCGAGCTCGATATCAAATTACGCCCCGCCC
TGCCACTCATCGCAGTACTGTTGTAATTCATTAAGCATTCTGCCGACATGGAAGCCATCACAAACGGCAT
GATGAACCTGAATCGCCAGCGGCATCAGCACCTTGTCGCCTTGCGTATAATATTTGCCCATGGTGAAAAC
GGGGGCGAAGAAGTTGTCCATATTGGCCACGTTTAAATCAAAACTGGTGAAACTCACCCAGGGATTGGCT
GAAACGAAAAACATATTCTCAATAAACCCTTTAGGGAAATAGGCCAGGTTTTCACCGTAACACGCCACAT
CTTGCGAATATATGTGTAGAAACTGCCGGAAATCGTCGTGGTATTCACTCCAGAGCGATGAAAACGTTTC
AGTTTGCTCATGGAAAACGGTGTAACAAGGGTGAACACTATCCCATATCACCAGCTCACCGTCTTTCATT
GCCATACGAAATTCCGGATGAGCATTCATCAGGCGGGCAAGAATGTGAATAAAGGCCGGATAAAACTTGT
GCTTATTTTTCTTTACGGTCTTTAAAAAGGCCGTAATATCCAGCTGAACGGTCTGGTTATAGGTACATTG
AGCAACTGACTGAAATGCCTCAAAATGTTCTTTACGATGCCATTGGGATATATCAACGGTGGTATATCCA
GTGATTTTTTTCTCCATTTTAGCTTCCTTAGCTCCTGAAAATCTCGATAACTCAAAAAATACGCCCGGTA
GTGATCTTATTTCATTATGGTGAAAGTTGGAACCTCTTACGTGCCCGATCAATCATGACCAAAATCCCTT
AACGTGAGTTTTCGTTCCACTGAGCGTCAGACCCCGTAGAAAAGATCAAAGGATCTTCTTGAGATCCTTT
TTTTCTGCGCGTAATCTGCTGCTTGCAAACAAAAAAACCACCGCTACCAGCGGTGGTTTGTTTGCCGGAT
CAAGAGCTACCAACTCTTTTTCCGAAGGTAACTGGCTTCAGCAGAGCGCAGATACCAAATACTGTTCTTC
TAGTGTAGCCGTAGTTAGGCCACCACTTCAAGAACTCTGTAGCACCGCCTACATACCTCGCTCTGCTAAT
CCTGTTACCAGTGGCTGCTGCCAGTGGCGATAAGTCGTGTCTTACCGGGTTGGACTCAAGACGATAGTTA
CCGGATAAGGCGCAGCGGTCGGGCTGAACGGGGGGTTCGTGCACACAGCCCAGCTTGGAGCGAACGACCT
ACACCGAACTGAGATACCTACAGCGTGAGCTATGAGAAAGCGCCACGCTTCCCGAAGGGAGAAAGGCGGA
CAGGTATCCGGTAAGCGGCAGGGTCGGAACAGGAGAGCGCACGAGGGAGCTTCCAGGGGGAAACGCCTGG
TATCTTTATAGTCCTGTCGGGTTTCGCCACCTCTGACTTGAGCGTCGATTTTTGTGATGCTCGTCAGGGG
GGCGGAGCCTATGGAAAAACGCCAGCAACGCGGCCTTTTTACGGTTCCTGGCCTTTTGCTGGCCTTTTGC
TCACATGTTCTTTCCTGCGTTATCCCCTGATTCTGTGGATAACCGTAG
